>Addgene plasmid #86720 | pBN262 | addgene full sequence | sequence record 170558 | Addgene NGS Result
ATGAGGGTCTTCTTCTTCTTCTTCTTCGAATGATTGACAGAAATGGGAAAAAGAGGAAGATTGAGAAGGG
AAAAAGGAAGGAGAAAAGAAGCAGAAGAAGACGTCAGAGAGGAGAGGAACGAGCGGAAAAGCAGCGGGCG
CAAGTCATAGAAGTAGCAGAGCTGGGGAGAAGAAGACACTATCCAAGAAAGGAATGACGAGAGAGTATGC
AAAGGGGTATAGGGTGCAGACAGAATAGGAACAGAATAACAGATGATGAGCCAAGAAGAGTTGAAAAGGG
CGATGAATTTGTCATGTAACTTAATTTGGGTCAATTTGAGCATGATGAATTGAAATCATCCCTTGTTGGG
AGTTAATAACCGGTTTGTTATCAGAAACCCTGTAATAGAAGGGCGCCCTAACTTTGAGCCAATTCATCCC
GGTTTCTGTCAAATATATCAAAAAGTGGTCAACTGACAAATTGTTTTTGATATTATAATAAACATTTTAT
CCGTTAACAATTTTCGAATACTTTTTACAAGGACTTGGATAAATTGGCTCAAAGAGCCTGCTTTTTTGTA
CAAACTTGAATTCAAAAACGCAGAACTCGTACTGTTGGATGCCTGTGTAGCGGTCCTCTATTGATTTTTG
CTATTTTTTGATAATTTTACTGTAAATTATGAGTTATTCCAATTAACATTCCTAGCTAAATGTAAGTTAG
CGACCAATTTTTTAGCAACCCCATTTTATGACTTTTCAGAATATCGCCTACTGGGTCAACGACACTTGTT
TGGAACTAAGGGTCTTCCCAATTTTTTTTAAATCTTCATAGGCTTGACAGAATCAGGGTTCTTCAAGCAG
CTTTGAGAGGGAATCAATTGCAACATTTGATGTTAAATTTATATTTTTTATAGTTCTCTGGTGAAATGGG
GACCACCGCAAAGCCCCTTTTATGTTTTTAACTTGAATAAAATCTTGTATTAAATTGTGATTTATAGATC
TGTATGGGTAATTTGAAGGAAAAGAAAGGGAGCTCCCAAAAGTGCCTTACAGATCCAGGCCCAATAAATG
TAAACTATTGGGCAGTAGTATGGCAAAAATCGTGCGGAATTTGAAAAACCTAGAATTAAAATAAATATTC
AACACAAATGTTCGAGATATTTTAAGTTCGGAGTGTATATCTAGAACATATTGTACAAGTAGGTCTACGG
GATCGTCTACGGGAAAATTTGATTTCCTCGAAGATGTATTTAATGAATTCTCTAATGTTGCAGGTCTTTG
TATTTGACAGAATGTTGGTTTTTGAAACTTATTCGCCATAATTGCTTGGCTACTACATGTCTCATGCCAT
TGACACTATCCTGTACTCGAAATTTGTTAAGTAACTACCCACCGTCCACTTATGACGAGAGGGTCAATTA
AGGTCACTCCACAAAAGTAAATTTGAAAACACATGAGAAAAAGTGATCTGAATTCCCTTGAAGTGGCTAA
AACAAAGCAGATGAGGGATACGACGTATGCGACTACTGAGAGATAAGGTCGAAACTTGATAAGGATGCTG
CTTACCTGCTTAGCAAGTTTCTTCGCACAGGAGAAAGTGACAAGCTAAACTATCAAATTCATCTAAAACC
TCAAAAAATTATTTTGGATGAAATAATGTTTTATTTTGAGCAACGCATAAGGCAAAGAATAAATTAAAGG
CGATCCGCTTAGCGGCGAGTTCCGTCCTCGAAGAAGATTCCTCCATCGATGGCGCAGTACTTTGGACAGA
TTCCACGCTCTCCTGGGGTTCCTGGTGGTCCGACTGGTCCTGGCTGTCCTGGGTTTCCGTCGGCTCCTGG
CTTGCCGTCTGGTCCTGGTGGTCCCTTTGGTCCAGGTTGTCCTGAAAGATGTGGTGATTAGATATGGATT
GAAAAACTATGAAATGATTACCTGGGGTTCCGTCGTTTCCTGGTTGTCCGGATGGTCCTGGTGGTCCGAC
TGGTCCTGGCTCTCCGGTGGATCCTGGCTCTCCCTTTTGGACTGGCTCGCAGACAGCTGGAAGTCCCTCC
AACTTTTCTATACAAAGTTGATAGCTTGGCGTAATCATGGTCATAGCTGTTTCCTGTGTGAAATTGTTAT
CCGCTGGTATCAGCTCACTCAAAGGCGGTAATACGGTTATCCACAGAATCAGGGGATAACGCAGGAAAGA
ACATGTGAGCAAAAGGCCAGCAAAAGACCAGGAACCGTAAAAAGGCCGCGTTGCTGGCGTTTTTCCATAG
GCTCCGCCCCCCTGACGAGCATCACAAAAATCGACGCTCAAGTCAGAGGTGGCGAAACCCGACAGGACTA
TAAAGATACCAGGCGTTTCCCCCTGGAAGCTCCCTCGTGCGCTCTCCTGTTCCGACCCTGCCGCTTACCG
GATACCTGTCCGCCTTTCTCCCTTCGGGAAGCGTGGCGCTTTCTCATAGCTCACGCTGTAGGTATCTCAG
TTCGGTGTAGGTCGTTCGCTCCAAGCTGGGCTGTGTGCACGAACCCCCCGTTCAGCCCGACCGCTGCGCC
TTATCCGGTAACTATCGTCTTGAGTCCAACCCGGTAAGACACGACTTATCGCCACTGGCAGCAGCCACTG
GTAACAGGATTAGCAGAGCGAGGTATGTAGGCGGTGCTACAGAGTTCTTGAAGTGGTGGCCTAACTACGG
CTACACTAGAAGAACAGTATTTGGTATCTGCGCTCTGCTGAAGCCAGTTACCTTCGGAAAAAGAGTTGGT
AGCTCTTGATCCGGCAAACAAACCACCGCTGGTAGCGGTGGTTTTTTTGTTTGCAAGCAGCAGATTACGC
GCAGAAAAAAAGGATCTCAAGAAGATCCTTTGATCTTTTCTACGGGGTCTGACGCTCAGTGGAACGAAAA
CTCACGTTAAGGGATTTTGGTCATGAGATTATCAAAAAGGATCTTCACCTAGATCCTTTTAAATTAAAAA
TGAAGTTTTAAATCAATCTAAAGTATATATGAGTAAACTTGGTCTGACAGTTACCAATGCTTAATCAGTG
AGGCACCTATCTCAGCGATCTGTCTATTTCGTTCATCCATAGTTGCCTGACTCCCCGTCGTGTAGATAAC
TACGATACGGGAGGGCTTACCATCTGACCCCAGTGCTGCAATGATACCGCGAGACCCACGCTCACCGGCT
CCAGATTTATCAGCAATAAACCAGCCAGCCGGAAGGGCCGAGCGCAGAAGTGGTCCTGCAACTTTATCCG
CCTCCATCCAGTCTATTAATTGTTGCCGGGAAGCTAGAGTAAGTAGTTCGCCAGTTAATAGTTTGCGCAA
CGTTGTTGCCATTGCTACAGGCATCGTGGTGTCACGCTCGTCGTTTGGTATGGCTTCATTCAGCTCCGGT
TCCCAACGATCAAGGCGAGTTACATGATCCCCCATGTTGTGCAAAAAAGCGGTTAGCTCCTTCGGTCCTC
CGATCGTTGTCAGAAGTAAGTTGGCCGCAGTGTTATCACTCATGGTTATGGCAGCACTGCATAATTCTCT
TACTGTCATGCCATCCGTAAGATGCTTTTCTGTGACTGGTGAGTACTCAACCAAGTCATTCTGAGAATAG
TGTATGCGGCGACCGAGTTGCTCTTGCCCGGCGTCAATACGGGATAATACCGCGCCACATAGCAGAACTT
TAAAAGTGCTCATCATTGGAAAACGTTCTTCGGGGCGAAAACTCTCAAGGATCTTACCGCTGTTGAGATC
CAGTTCGATGTAACCCACTCGTGCACCCAACTGATCTTCAGCATCTTTTACTTTCACCAGCGTTTCTGGG
TGAGCAAAAACAGGAAGGCAAAATGCCGCAAAAAAGGGAATAAGGGCGACACGGAAATGTTGAATACTCA
TACTCTTCCTTTTTCAATATTATTGAAGCATTTATCAGGGTTATTGTCTCATGAGCGGATACATATTTGA
ATGTATTTAGAAAAATAAACAAATAGGGGTTCCGCGCACATTTCCCCGAAAAGTGCCACCTGACGTCTAA
GAAACCATTATTATCATGACATTAACCTATAAAAATAGGCGTATCACGAGGCCCTTTCGTCTCGCGCGTT
TCGGTGATGACGGTGAAAACCTCTGACACATGCAGCTCCCGGAGACGGTCACAGCTTGTCTGTAAGCGGA
TGCCGGGAGCAGACAAGCCCGTCAGGGCGCGTCAGCGGGTGTTGGCGGGTGTCGGGGCTGGCTTAACTAT
GCGGCATCAGAGCAGATTGCACTGAGAGTGCACCATATGCGGTGTGAAATACCGCACAGATGCGTAAGGA
GAAAATACCGCATCAGGCGCCATTCGCCATTCAGGCTGCGCAACTGTTGGGAAGGGCGATCGGTGCGGGC
CTCTTCGCTATTACGCCAGCTGGCGAAAGGGGGATGTGCTGCAAGGCGATTAAGTTGGGTAACGCCAGGG
TTTTCCCAGTCACGACGTTGTAAAACGACGGCCAGTGAATTATCAACTATGTATAATAAAGTTGGGCCCA
TTAGGTCAGACAAAAATTTCTGATCTTTAAACCTTATTGATTAAAACTAATTTTTGCCCGACTTTTTTGA
CACATGCACTAGACGCTTGTACTCAAAATTTGGAAACCTTGCTCAAATCCACTACTCAGATATGACAGTA
GCATCGATAATTGAACCATTATCCTGAAATCCCCTTTCCTGTCCCGGTTCATTTTCCAATTTTTTCAACG
GTGGAAGAAGGGGCAAATTTTATACCAAAACGTCTCCGTTTATGACCCACCCCCTATGCAAAATAAACGG
CTCTGGGAGAAATAGTACAGAAAACGCGGAGCCTGCTTGATTCCTTCTCCGAGGCGACAAAAAACGCATC
ATTCGTATTGTAAGATGCATGTGTGGCTGGCCTCTTTTGAATTTTACTGGTTTTTTATATTTCTACTAAT
ATTTCGAAAAATTTTGTAAGTAAATCATTGATTACGTTTACAAAAATTTAGAAACATTTCAAAATGATTA
CTTCTAAATTAATTATATTTACAGGTTAGTTCGAGTTACTTATGACCTTCCAATCCGCCATATCCGCCAA
GGACGCTCCAATTAATTTTTTAGAATTATTTTTTAACACATGTATTATTTTTTAACAATAAATTATTCAT
GAAATCATCAAATGTATATGTTCTACTATAATATTTAGGTCAAACTATAGAAAAGAAATCCTTGTTTTTG
GAACAAAGGAGTTCAGATCCTGTGCATTTGATCTTGGATCCACATCTTTGGTCCATGGGAAAGCTTGGCA
CTGATCAAGAAGGATTCTTCAAATATCTAAAATTGCCGGCTGCCCGTAGAATTCCATCAGTTTTCCAGAG
TTTTAGTGAAAATTTGCATCCCGTTAGAAACAATCTACACAACGGTAAAAAGGACCCATTATTTTTACCG
TACCGTTTTCCTTTATGGCCCTCTATGCAAAAAATTATAGCGTGGAGGGGCAGTACAGAATAATAAAGTG
TGAGAAAAAAAACTGCTCTGCGAGAAATAGTACAGCAAACGCGGAGCATGCTTGATTCTATCCACTTTGT
ACAAGAAAGCTGGGTTAATACGACTCACTAGTGGGCAGATCTTCGAATGCATCGCGCGCACCGTACGTCT
CGAGGAGCCGGCTGTAGCATGCGGCCGCCAAGCTTGCATGCCTGCAGGTCGACTCTAGAGGATCACCAAA
AACGGAACGTTGAGCTGGACGGAAATAGTGGTAAAGTGACATGATTATAGTTTGAAGATTTCTAATTTCA
CAATTAGAGCAAATGTTGTTCGGTATTTATTTTCAACGGTATTTATACTATTTTCCACCTTTTTCTAGAA
CATTCGAGCTGCTTGTTGCAAAAGGAGGGCGACTCACATTCGGTACATGGAAAAGTAGTGTACACAATAA
AGAGACCCAGATACATTTTCCGTCTGCGTCTCTTTGCACCCACCGGGAGTATTTTCAAACGAATGCATCT
AGGACCTTCTAGAACATTCTGTAAGGCTGCAGAATGCGGGTATATAAGGAAAGCGGGCTCAGAGGAAGCC
AACACGCTTTGTTCTAGTGCATCTAAAAAACTTCGAAAATCCTCATCGGATCCCCCGGGCTGCAGGAATT
CGATATCAAGCTTATCGATACCGTCGACCTCGAGGGGGCGGTACCAAAAATGCCACAATTCGACATTCTC
TGTAAGACACCACCAAAAGTCCTCGTCCGTCAATTCGTCGAGCGTTTCGAGCGTCCATCCGGAGAGAAGA
TCGCCCTCTGCGCCGCCGAGCTCACCTACCTCTGCTGGATGATCACCCACAACGGAACCGCCATCAAGCG
TGCCACCTTCATGTCCTACAACACCATCATCTCCAACTCCCTCTCCTTCGACATCGTCAACAAGTCCCTC
CAATTCAAGTACAAGACCCAAAAGGCCACCATCCTCGAGGCCTCCCTCAAGGTAAGTTTAAACATATATA
TACTAACTAACCCTGATTATTTAAATTTTCAGAAGCTCATCCCAGCCTGGGAGTTCACCATCATCCCATA
CTACGGACAAAAGCACCAATCCGACATCACCGACATCGTCTCCTCCCTCCAACTCCAATTCGAGTCCTCC
GAGGAGGCCGACAAGGGAAACTCCCACTCCAAGAAGATGCTCAAGGCCCTCCTCTCCGAGGGAGAGTCCA
TCTGGGAGATCACCGAGAAGATCCTCAACTCCTTCGAGTACACCTCCCGTTTCACCAAGACCAAGACCCT
CTACCAATTCCTCTTCCTCGCCACCTTCATCAACTGCGGACGTTTCTCCGACATCAAGAACGTCGACCCA
AAGTCCTTCAAGCTCGTCCAAAACAAGTACCTCGGAGTCATCATCCAATGCCTCGTCACCGAGACCAAGA
CCTCCGTCTCCCGTCACATCTACTTCTTCTCCGCCCGTGGACGTATCGACCCACTCGTCTACCTCGACGA
GTTCCTCCGTAACTCCGAGCCAGTCCTCAAGCGTGTCAACCGTACCGGAAACTCCTCCTCCAACAAGCAA
GAGTACCAACTCCTCAAGGACAACCTCGTCCGTTCCTACAACAAGGCCCTCAAGAAGAACGCCCCATACT
CCATCTTCGCCATCAAGAACGGACCAAAGTCCCACATCGGACGTCACCTCATGACCTCCTTCCTCTCCAT
GAAGGTAAGTTTAAACATGATTTTACTAACTAACTAATCTGATTTAAATTTTCAGGGACTCACCGAGCTC
ACCAACGTCGTCGGAAACTGGTCCGACAAGCGTGCCTCCGCCGTCGCCCGTACCACCTACACCCACCAAA
TCACCGCCATCCCAGACCACTACTTCGCCCTCGTCTCCCGTTACTACGCCTACGACCCAATCTCCAAGGA
GATGATCGCCCTCAAGGACGAGACCAACCCAATCGAGGAGTGGCAACACATCGAGCAACTCAAGGGATCC
GCCGAGGGATCCATCCGTTACCCAGCCTGGAACGGAATCATCTCCCAAGAGGTCCTCGACTACCTCTCCT
CCTACATCAACCGTCGTATCTAACGCGTATGTATCTGCATATCCTTCAAATGTTGTCCATATTGTATCAG
TAAATTATAATGCCCCCTTTTTATATATTCTCCTTATCATGTAAATGTTCTATTGATTTTTTGCTGGTGT
AAAACGTTTTTATAGTAAATCCTCTCCACAGTGAATTTGTTAAATTGTATCAAAACAAGACATTGATTAA
ATTTGTTCGAGACTTGTGGATTGTAAAATATTTTGCAGAAAATGGCAATATTCATTTAGAAACATTACTT
CCATAATAGGAAAAACTATTTATGAGTTTTCATGTGCCTATGCAAGTTCCCACTCTGTGTGAATTTCATC
ATACAAATTGAGCAAACATAAGGTTTATGTCCAGTATGGGTTCTCAGATGTTTTGTAAGAGTTGAGCTGT
CGGTGAATGCCTTCTCACATTGAGCACATGGATACGGTCTCTCTCCAGTGTGTGTTCTGAAATAATGAAA
AATAGTCTTGCAATATGTTTCTACTATTCGAGAAAAAATGTAATTTTTTTTCTTATGGTAACCCGGCTTT
CCCCGGGCCTAGTTCTAGACATTCTCTAATGAAAAAATCTTTCAGTTGAAATTGAAAATGAGTTAAAGTT
GGAGTTTTTATTGAAAACAGATTTCCGTGTGATTAGTGTTTTTAGCGAGTGTGACAGGACAGCGAAAAAA
TATAGAAACAAGGGGGGAACTGAAAAGCTTAGGAATGCATTGAACATGAGAAGGGGAAGGGGAAGGAACA
AACTAGACAGGAATTATTGGAATTTAATCACATTTGGAGTTTTTTTTCTATTCGACAGAATAATTATCCA
GAACATTTTTGTATTAAATATTTATGCATCATATGAGTAGTCGGCTTTGTTGTGCATGACGAGTTTGTTA
TCGACGAAATAGAAGCTGTCAGAACGAGTCTCGTTTGGATTGTTGATCATGTCGTCCACTGAAAAAGAGA
TTAGTCTTTTGAATTGTACTTTTTAGAATAATGACTCACTGAGTTGTTGAGAGAGTTGAGGGAACTCATA
GATATGTTCACAGTTGTTTCGTGAATTCGGAATACAGAATCCGAATTCAAAGTCAAAACACTTCAGAAGG
CGATCTTTGAAGAAGTGACGTTCGATCATTCGGAAATGATGGATTGGGATGTCTCCTACTTTGAATTCCA
CAGTTGCTCCGACCGTTTTGAGTTTCAAAAAGTTTGGAGCAAATCTATAACGCACGTATCTTGCCGACTC
CTGTGGCGACTCATCATTCTCCTGATCGTTCTCCGGTTTGGCGATCTCGAAAAGCACTTGCTCAGTGTCC
AGATCACGGATTTGGAACTTGGTGAACTCGATGTTATAGATGTTCGCAGATGGGGAGCATAAGAATCCTA
AATTTATGTTTTAAACTGAAATCCAAAGGGAGCAAGATACCTTGAGTGATTCCCGGAAGTGCTAAAACGT
CGTTCGGAGTGATTTGAGCTTTCTTCGCAAGCTCCGATTCCGTTGTGATTCCTTGTTCGGTGCTTGGTGG
TGGCCGTGGCATCTGGAAATATGGAAAAGTTCAACAAAAAGAAAAGAGAAAAGAATGAAATCGGATATCA
AGAGTTAGTTGAGCGGTTTCTCTAGTTTTCTGAGTCTCACCTGCGACGGGAAGGTCGCCGAGCCGGGTGG
AATCGATCGTTGTTGCTCGGCTTTCATATCGGTTTGGTTGGAAGCGGCTGAAAACGGAAAGAAGTGGAAG
AAGGAAAAGAGTGTGGTGTGACAGGAAAATGGTAATTAGAGGGTGCCAAATAACCAGCTATATTTTGTTT
TTTTTTGAAAACATTTTTAAAAAGAAAAATACGATAATGATATCAGATGGATTTCCGGAAAACTGGTATG
AAAAATTTCAACCTTTTTGAGTACATGTAATCAAAATACACTTTGTAAATTATCATTTTTATTGAAACTC
CACCATTTTTCTATTTATAACGCTAATAATTTGAAAAAGAAACCTATTGCGAACCGCGGGGTGAATCCCA
AAAACGAATGCGTTTTGGTGGAGTGATTGATTCGAATCGAAGAAGAAAAAGAAGAAGACGTGGAATAGAG
AGCTCACTCTTAACCGAGCAGCACACACCGACAGAAAAAAAAATGAAATGA
Features (pLannotate 1.2.2; 17 found; start..end, strand, type, name):
    548..568     -  protein_bind   attB1: mutant version of attB; core recombination site for the Gateway® BP reaction BP Clonase™
   1692..1859    -  CDS            col-34 (fragment): COL34_CAEEL - Also known as ram-4. Experimental evidence at transcript level: Swiss-Prot protein existence level 2. Nematode cuticles are composed largely of collagen-like proteins. The cuticle functions both as an exoskeleton and as a barrier to protect the worm from its environment. From Caenorhabditis elegans.
   2030..2050    -  protein_bind   attB4: mutant version of attB; core recombination site for the Gateway® BP reaction BP Clonase™
   2232..2820    -  rep_origin     ori: high-copy-number ColE1/pMB1/pBR322/pUC origin of replication
   2991..3851    -  CDS            AmpR: β-lactamase; bla; confers resistance to ampicillin, carbenicillin, and related antibiotics
   3852..3956    -  promoter       AmpR promoter: bla
   4051..4086    +  CDS            rop (fragment): Rop protein, which maintains plasmids at low copy number; rop
   4188..4287    +  misc_feature   bom (fragment): basis of mobility region from pBR322
   4293..4450    -  CDS            lacZα (fragment): LacZα fragment of β-galactosidase; lacZ fragment
   4454..4474    +  protein_bind   attB3: mutant version of attB; core recombination site for the Gateway® BP reaction BP Clonase™
   5522..5542    +  protein_bind   attB2: mutant version of attB; core recombination site for the Gateway® BP reaction BP Clonase™
   5630..5664    -  misc_feature   MCS (fragment): pUC18/19 multiple cloning site
   5662..5712    -  CDS            hsp-16.1 (fragment): HSP11_CAEEL - Also known as hsp16-1b. Experimental evidence at transcript level: Swiss-Prot protein existence level 2. From Caenorhabditis elegans.
   6068..6128    +  misc_feature   MCS (fragment): pBluescript multiple cloning site
   6140..7510    +  CDS            FLP1: FLP_YEAST - Experimental evidence at protein level: Swiss-Prot protein existence level 1. Part of the plasmid amplification system, which corrects any decrease in copy number caused by a rare missegregation event. Catalyzes the recombination between the large inverted repetitions of the 2-micron plasmid during plasmid replication. This recombination event changes the direction of one of the two replication forks in the bidirectionally replicating molecule, effectively resulting in multiple rounds of replication from a single initiation event. Binds specifically to the FLP recognition target (F
   8355..9197    -  CDS            unc-119: UN119_CAEEL - Experimental evidence at protein level: Swiss-Prot protein existence level 1. Myristoyl-binding protein that acts as a cargo adapter: specifically binds the myristoyl moiety of a subset of N-terminally myristoylated proteins and is required for their localization. Plays a key role in ciliary membrane localization of proteins. Required for the establishment or function of the nervous system. From Caenorhabditis elegans.
   9308..9325    +  misc_feature   P element 5' end (fragment): No description available
