[The description below was written by a language model from this plasmid's Addgene catalogue record and pLannotate feature annotations shown in this document.]
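Description:
pBN262 is a worm expression plasmid for Caenorhabditis elegans, built on the pBN9 backbone by Gibson cloning, that places the yeast site-specific recombinase FLP under heat-shock control. In bacteria it is maintained as a high-copy plasmid through a ColE1/pUC-type origin and selected with ampicillin via the β-lactamase gene and its native promoter. Short remnants of rop, bom, lacZα and multiple cloning sites reflect the cloning-vector ancestry of the backbone and have no evident function here.

The payload, recorded as Phsp-16.41::FLP D5, consists of the hsp-16.41 heat-shock promoter driving an FLP coding sequence of about 1.4 kb. The promoter itself is not annotated as such, but a small hsp-16.1 coding fragment lying in the opposite orientation just upstream of FLP is consistent with a heat-shock gene intergenic region. The record does not define the "D5" designation, and no 3′ UTR or intron features are annotated. The plasmid also carries an unc-119 coding sequence, which is commonly used as a rescue marker to identify transgenic animals in an unc-119 mutant background. Two pairs of Gateway attB sites (attB4/attB1 and attB2/attB3) flank roughly 1 to 1.5 kb segments on either side of the bacterial backbone, one of which contains a col-34 gene fragment. This layout resembles the genomic homology arms of transposon-based single-copy insertion vectors, although the record does not state this.

After a temperature shift, the induced FLP can recombine FRT-flanked cassettes. This gives temporal control of gene expression or excision, as part of a FLP-based toolkit for spatiotemporal gene regulation in the worm.
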