Addgene plasmid #86720: pBN262
Purpose: Heat shock-induced FLP expression plasmid for C. eelgans
Depositing lab: Peter Askjaer. Depositing organization: Centro Andaluz de Biologia del Desarrollo (CABD). Publication: An Efficient FLP-Based Toolkit for Spatiotemporal Control of Gene Expression in Caenorhabditis elegans. Munoz-Jimenez C, Ayuso C, Dobrzynska A, Torres-Mendez A, Ruiz PC, Askjaer P. Genetics. 2017 Aug;206(4):1763-1778. doi: 10.1534/genetics.117.201012. Epub 2017 Jun 23. PubMed 28646043.
Backbone
  Vector backbone: pBN9
  Vector type: Worm Expression
Growth in bacteria
  Bacterial resistance: Ampicillin, 100 μg/mL
  Growth temperature: 37°C
  Growth strain: DH5alpha
  Copy number: High Copy
Gene/Insert
  Gene/Insert name: Phsp-16.41::FLP D5
  Species: C. elegans (nematode)
  Cloning method: Gibson Cloning
  Sequencing primers: 5′ unknown
Terms and licenses: Academic/Nonprofit Terms; Industry Terms: Not Available to Industry
How to cite: pBN262 was a gift from Peter Askjaer (Addgene plasmid # 86720 ; http://n2t.net/addgene:86720 ; RRID:Addgene_86720)
